Addgene plasmid #170582: p663-UBC-miniTurbo-V5-MARK1_IDG-K
Purpose: Gateway destination clone of MARK1 (human) tagged with N-terminal miniTurbo-V5 for generating protein-proximity networks using proximity-dependent biotinylation proteomics
Depositing lab: Ben Major. Depositing organization: Washington University in Saint Louis.
Backbone
  Vector backbone: pDest663
  Backbone manufacturer: PEL
  Backbone size w/o insert (bp): 9019
  Vector type: Mammalian Expression, Lentiviral ; Gateway Destination
  Selectable markers: Puromycin
Growth in bacteria
  Bacterial resistance: Ampicillin, 100 μg/mL
  Growth temperature: 30°C
  Growth strain: DH10B
  Copy number: Low Copy
Gene/Insert
  Gene/Insert name: miniTurbo-V5-MARK1 (alt name: miniTurbo-V5)
  Species: H. sapiens (human)
  Entrez Gene: MARK1 (a.k.a. MARK, Par-1c, Par1c)
  Promoter: Ubiquitin
  Tag / fusion protein: miniTurbo-V5 (N terminal on insert)
  Cloning method: Gateway Cloning
  Sequencing primers: 5′ TGAAGCTCCGGTTTTGAACT; 3′ AATAGACCCGTGAAGCTGATC
Terms and licenses: Academic/Nonprofit Terms; Industry Terms: Not Available to Industry
Depositor comments: These plasmids were generated as part of the Illuminating the Druggable Genome (IDG) program sponsored by the NIH Common Fund. The goal of this program is to identify, gather, and distribute information and resources for proteins that currently are not well-studied yet belong to commonly drug-targeted protein families: protein kinases, non-olfactory G-protein coupled receptors (GPCRs), and ion channels. The IDG program is designed to develop fundamental research tools for understudied proteins, elucidate their function, and disseminate the IDG-related resources and data to the greater scientific community. These lentiviral gateway destination plasmids were generated, as part of the Kinase-Data and Resource Generating Center (DRGC), using the single fragment or multisite gateway cloning technology. They were used for generating proteomics-based protein-interaction and protein-proximity networks that can be accessed through the kinase-DRGC website https://darkkinome.org/. Each plasmid has either an N- or C-terminal fusion protein (Flag/ V5/V5-miniTurbo/V5-TurboID/miniTurbo-V5/TurboID-V5) tagged understudied kinase driven under either a CMV or Ubiquitin (UBC) promoter. All inserts in the pENTR plasmids used to generate the deposited destination plasmids were end-sequenced and insert size validated prior to multi-site gateway cloning. The combined insert size of the single fragment or three fragment destination plasmids were confirmed by restriction digestion (BsrGI, and EcoRV for pDest667; BsrGI, EcoRV, and BstZ17I for pDest663; and BsrGI for pHAGE) and all plasmids were partially sequenced to ensure in-frame ORFs and fusion tags.
How to cite: p663-UBC-miniTurbo-V5-MARK1_IDG-K was a gift from Ben Major (Addgene plasmid # 170582 ; http://n2t.net/addgene:170582 ; RRID:Addgene_170582)
