[The description below was written by a language model from this plasmid's Addgene catalogue record and pLannotate feature annotations shown in this document.]
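Description:
p663-UBC-miniTurbo-V5-MARK1_IDG-K is a lentiviral mammalian expression plasmid built on the pDest663 Gateway destination backbone, carrying human MARK1 fused at its N terminus to miniTurbo-V5. The sequenced record is about 11.9 kb. In bacteria it is maintained through a ColE1/pUC-type origin and selected with ampicillin via β-lactamase. The annotation tool labels this origin high-copy, whereas the catalogue lists the plasmid as low copy. An f1 origin and an SV40 origin are also annotated. The viral portion has the layout of a third-generation transfer vector: an RSV promoter drives a truncated HIV-1 5' LTR, followed by the Ψ packaging signal with a gag fragment, the RRE for Rev-dependent RNA export, and the cPPT/CTS. A second truncated LTR, followed by an SV40 polyadenylation signal, closes the cassette.

Between the LTRs, the human ubiquitin C promoter, the miniTurbo module and the MARK1 open reading frame are separated by attB4, attB5, attB1 and attB2 sites, a pattern consistent with the multisite Gateway assembly described by the depositor. MiniTurbo is an N-terminally truncated, engineered E. coli biotin ligase that biotinylates nearby proteins. The V5 epitope is stated in the catalogue but is not separately annotated in the feature table. A WPRE downstream of MARK1 enhances transcript expression, and a mouse PGK promoter driving puromycin N-acetyltransferase allows selection of transduced cells. The plasmid was produced within a programme on understudied kinases and is intended for mapping MARK1 protein-proximity networks by proximity-dependent biotinylation proteomics. The depositor reports validation by restriction digestion and partial sequencing.
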