Features (pLannotate 1.2.2; 32 found; start..end, strand, type, name):
    135..734     +  CDS            PuroR: puromycin N-acetyltransferase; pac from Streptomyces alboniger; confers resistance to puromycin
    802..939     +  CDS            nef (fragment): NEF_HV1LA - Experimental evidence at protein level: Swiss-Prot protein existence level 1. Extracellular Nef protein targets CD4(+) T-lymphocytes for apoptosis by interacting with CXCR4 surface receptors. From Human immunodeficiency virus type 1 group M subtype B (isolate Lai) (HIV-1).
    925..1105    +  LTR            5' LTR (truncated): truncated 5' long terminal repeat (LTR) from HIV-1
   1177..1298    +  polyA_signal   SV40 poly(A) signal: SV40 polyadenylation signal
   1338..1473    +  rep_origin     SV40 ori: SV40 origin of replication
   1494..1512    -  promoter       T7 promoter: promoter for bacteriophage T7 RNA polymerase
   1520..1675    +  CDS            lacZα (fragment): LacZα fragment of β-galactosidase; lacZ fragment
   1680..2108    +  rep_origin     f1 ori (sequence partly withheld): f1 bacteriophage origin of replication; arrow indicates direction of (+) strand synthesis
   2161..2265    +  promoter       AmpR promoter: bla
   2266..3126    +  CDS            AmpR: β-lactamase; bla; confers resistance to ampicillin, carbenicillin, and related antibiotics
   3297..3885    +  rep_origin     ori: high-copy-number ColE1/pMB1/pBR322/pUC origin of replication
   4068..4160    +  CDS            lacI (fragment): lac repressor; lacI; The lac repressor binds to the lac operator to inhibit transcription in E. coli. This inhibition can be relieved by adding lactose or isopropyl-β-D-thiogalactopyranoside (IPTG).
   4173..4194    +  protein_bind   CAP binding site: CAP binding activates transcription in the presence of cAMP. E. coli catabolite activator protein
   4209..4239    +  promoter       lac promoter: promoter for the E. coli lac operon
   4243..4265    +  protein_bind   lac operator (fragment): The lac repressor binds to the lac operator to inhibit transcription in E. coli. This inhibition can be relieved by adding lactose or isopropyl-β-D-thiogalactopyranoside (IPTG). lac repressor encoded by lacI
   4308..4326    +  promoter       T3 promoter: promoter for bacteriophage T3 RNA polymerase
   4354..4580    +  promoter       RSV promoter: Rous sarcoma virus enhancer/promoter
   4581..4761    +  LTR            5' LTR (truncated): truncated 5' long terminal repeat (LTR) from HIV-1
   4808..4933    +  misc_feature   HIV-1 Ψ: packaging signal of human immunodeficiency virus type 1
   4917..5280    +  CDS            HIV-1 gag (fragment): gag protein from human immunodeficiency virus 1; gag
   5426..5659    +  misc_feature   RRE: The Rev response element (RRE) of HIV-1 allows for Rev-dependent mRNA export from the nucleus to the cytoplasm.
   6036..6136    +  CDS            Rev (fragment): human immunodeficiency virus 1 (HIV-1) Rev protein; rev; enhances nuclear export of unspliced and incompletely spliced viral mRNAs
   6155..6271    +  misc_feature   cPPT/CTS: central polypurine tract and central termination sequence of HIV-1
   6305..6325    +  protein_bind   attB4: mutant version of attB; core recombination site for the Gateway® BP reaction BP Clonase™
   6325..7536    +  promoter       UbC promoter: human ubiquitin C promoter
   7540..7558    -  protein_bind   attB5 (fragment): mutant version of attB; core recombination site for the Gateway® BP reaction BP Clonase™
   7573..8343    +  CDS            miniTurbo: N-terminally truncated mutant of the E. coli biotin ligase BioID engineered for improved catalytic efficiency (Branon et al., 2018)
   8392..8416    +  protein_bind   attB1: mutant version of attB; recombination site for the Gateway® BP reaction BP Clonase™
   8422..10806   +  CDS            MARK1: MARK1_HUMAN - Also known as KIAA1477 From Homo sapiens (Human).
  10811..10835   -  protein_bind   attB2: mutant version of attB; recombination site for the Gateway® BP reaction BP Clonase™
  10865..11453   +  misc_feature   WPRE: woodchuck hepatitis virus posttranscriptional regulatory element
  11467..114     +  promoter       PGK promoter (across the origin): mouse phosphoglycerate kinase 1 promoter
>Addgene plasmid #170582 | p663-UBC-miniTurbo-V5-MARK1_IDG-K | addgene full sequence | sequence record 341639 | Addgene NGS Result
GGGCTCAGGGGCGGGGCGGGCGCCCGAAGGTCCTCCGGAGGCCCGGCATTCTGCACGCTTCAAAAGCGCA
CGTCTGCCGCGCTGTTCTCCTCTTCCTCATCTCCGGGCCTTTCGACCTGCAGCCCAAGCTTACCATGACC
GAGTACAAGCCCACGGTGCGCCTCGCCACCCGCGACGACGTCCCCAGGGCCGTACGCACCCTCGCCGCCG
CGTTCGCCGACTACCCCGCCACGCGCCACACCGTCGATCCGGACCGCCACATCGAGCGGGTCACCGAGCT
GCAAGAACTCTTCCTCACGCGCGTCGGGCTCGACATCGGCAAGGTGTGGGTCGCGGACGACGGCGCCGCG
GTGGCGGTCTGGACCACGCCGGAGAGCGTCGAAGCGGGGGCGGTGTTCGCCGAGATCGGCCCGCGCATGG
CCGAGTTGAGCGGTTCCCGGCTGGCCGCGCAGCAACAGATGGAAGGCCTCCTGGCGCCGCACCGGCCCAA
GGAGCCCGCGTGGTTCCTGGCCACCGTCGGCGTCTCGCCCGACCACCAGGGCAAGGGTCTGGGCAGCGCC
GTCGTGCTCCCCGGAGTGGAGGCGGCCGAGCGCGCCGGGGTGCCCGCCTTCCTGGAGACCTCCGCGCCCC
GCAACCTCCCCTTCTACGAGCGGCTCGGCTTCACCGTCACCGCCGACGTCGAGGTGCCCGAAGGACCGCG
CACCTGGTGCATGACCCGCAAGCCCGGTGCCTGACGCCCGCCCCACGACCCGCAGCGCCCGACCGAAAGG
AGCGCACGACCCCATGCATCTCGAGGGCCCGGTACCTTTAAGACCAATGACTTACAAGGCAGCTGTAGAT
CTTAGCCACTTTTTAAAAGAAAAGGGGGGACTGGAAGGGCTAGCTCACTCCCAACGAAGACAAGATCTGC
TTTTTGCTTGTACTGGGTCTCTCTGGTTAGACCAGATCTGAGCCTGGGAGCTCTCTGGCTAACTAGGGAA
CCCACTGCTTAAGCCTCAATAAAGCTTGCCTTGAGTGCTTCAAGTAGTGTGTGCCCGTCTGTTGTGTGAC
TCTGGTAACTAGAGATCCCTCAGACCCTTTTAGTCAGTGTGGAAAATCTCTAGCAGTAGTAGTTCATGTC
ATCTTATTATTCAGTATTTATAACTTGCAAAGAAATGAATATCAGAGAGTGAGAGGAACTTGTTTATTGC
AGCTTATAATGGTTACAAATAAAGCAATAGCATCACAAATTTCACAAATAAAGCATTTTTTTCACTGCAT
TCTAGTTGTGGTTTGTCCAAACTCATCAATGTATCTTATCATGTCTGGCTCTAGCTATCCCGCCCCTAAC
TCCGCCCATCCCGCCCCTAACTCCGCCCAGTTCCGCCCATTCTCCGCCCCATGGCTGACTAATTTTTTTT
ATTTATGCAGAGGCCGAGGCCGCCTCGGCCTCTGAGCTATTCCAGAAGTAGTGAGGAGGCTTTTTTGGAG
GCCTAGGGACGTACCCAATTCGCCCTATAGTGAGTCGTATTACGCGCGCTCACTGGCCGTCGTTTTACAA
CGTCGTGACTGGGAAAACCCTGGCGTTACCCAACTTAATCGCCTTGCAGCACATCCCCCTTTCGCCAGCT
GGCGTAATAGCGAAGAGGCCCGCACCGATCGCCCTTCCCAACAGTTGCGCAGCCTGAATGGCGAATGGG
[124 nt withheld, positions 1680-1803]
C
[91 nt withheld, positions 1805-1895]
A
[49 nt withheld, positions 1897-1945]
CCTTTGACGTTGGAGTCCACGTTCTTT
[37 nt withheld, positions 1973-2009]
ACCCTATCTCGGTCTATTCTTTTGATTTATAAGGGATTTTGCCGATTTCGGCCTATTGGTTAAAAAATGA
GCTGATTTAACAAAAATTTAACGCGAATTTTAACAAAATATTAACGCTTACAATTTAGGTGGCACTTTTC
GGGGAAATGTGCGCGGAACCCCTATTTGTTTATTTTTCTAAATACATTCAAATATGTATCCGCTCATGAG
ACAATAACCCTGATAAATGCTTCAATAATATTGAAAAAGGAAGAGTATGAGTATTCAACATTTCCGTGTC
GCCCTTATTCCCTTTTTTGCGGCATTTTGCCTTCCTGTTTTTGCTCACCCAGAAACGCTGGTGAAAGTAA
AAGATGCTGAAGATCAGTTGGGTGCACGAGTGGGTTACATCGAACTGGATCTCAACAGCGGTAAGATCCT
TGAGAGTTTTCGCCCCGAAGAACGTTTTCCAATGATGAGCACTTTTAAAGTTCTGCTATGTGGCGCGGTA
TTATCCCGTATTGACGCCGGGCAAGAGCAACTCGGTCGCCGCATACACTATTCTCAGAATGACTTGGTTG
AGTACTCACCAGTCACAGAAAAGCATCTTACGGATGGCATGACAGTAAGAGAATTATGCAGTGCTGCCAT
AACCATGAGTGATAACACTGCGGCCAACTTACTTCTGACAACGATCGGAGGACCGAAGGAGCTAACCGCT
TTTTTGCACAACATGGGGGATCATGTAACTCGCCTTGATCGTTGGGAACCGGAGCTGAATGAAGCCATAC
CAAACGACGAGCGTGACACCACGATGCCTGTAGCAATGGCAACAACGTTGCGCAAACTATTAACTGGCGA
ACTACTTACTCTAGCTTCCCGGCAACAATTAATAGACTGGATGGAGGCGGATAAAGTTGCAGGACCACTT
CTGCGCTCGGCCCTTCCGGCTGGCTGGTTTATTGCTGATAAATCTGGAGCCGGTGAGCGTGGGTCTCGCG
GTATCATTGCAGCACTGGGGCCAGATGGTAAGCCCTCCCGTATCGTAGTTATCTACACGACGGGGAGTCA
GGCAACTATGGATGAACGAAATAGACAGATCGCTGAGATAGGTGCCTCACTGATTAAGCATTGGTAACTG
TCAGACCAAGTTTACTCATATATACTTTAGATTGATTTAAAACTTCATTTTTAATTTAAAAGGATCTAGG
TGAAGATCCTTTTTGATAATCTCATGACCAAAATCCCTTAACGTGAGTTTTCGTTCCACTGAGCGTCAGA
CCCCGTAGAAAAGATCAAAGGATCTTCTTGAGATCCTTTTTTTCTGCGCGTAATCTGCTGCTTGCAAACA
AAAAAACCACCGCTACCAGCGGTGGTTTGTTTGCCGGATCAAGAGCTACCAACTCTTTTTCCGAAGGTAA
CTGGCTTCAGCAGAGCGCAGATACCAAATACTGTTCTTCTAGTGTAGCCGTAGTTAGGCCACCACTTCAA
GAACTCTGTAGCACCGCCTACATACCTCGCTCTGCTAATCCTGTTACCAGTGGCTGCTGCCAGTGGCGAT
AAGTCGTGTCTTACCGGGTTGGACTCAAGACGATAGTTACCGGATAAGGCGCAGCGGTCGGGCTGAACGG
GGGGTTCGTGCACACAGCCCAGCTTGGAGCGAACGACCTACACCGAACTGAGATACCTACAGCGTGAGCT
ATGAGAAAGCGCCACGCTTCCCGAAGGGAGAAAGGCGGACAGGTATCCGGTAAGCGGCAGGGTCGGAACA
GGAGAGCGCACGAGGGAGCTTCCAGGGGGAAACGCCTGGTATCTTTATAGTCCTGTCGGGTTTCGCCACC
TCTGACTTGAGCGTCGATTTTTGTGATGCTCGTCAGGGGGGCGGAGCCTATGGAAAAACGCCAGCAACGC
GGCCTTTTTACGGTTCCTGGCCTTTTGCTGGCCTTTTGCTCACATGTTCTTTCCTGCGTTATCCCCTGAT
TCTGTGGATAACCGTATTACCGCCTTTGAGTGAGCTGATACCGCTCGCCGCAGCCGAACGACCGAGCGCA
GCGAGTCAGTGAGCGAGGAAGCGGAAGAGCGCCCAATACGCAAACCGCCTCTCCCCGCGCGTTGGCCGAT
TCATTAATGCAGCTGGCACGACAGGTTTCCCGACTGGAAAGCGGGCAGTGAGCGCAACGCAATTAATGTG
AGTTAGCTCACTCATTAGGCACCCCAGGCTTTACACTTTATGCTTCCGGCTCGTATGTTGTGTGGAATTG
TGAGCGGATAACAATTTCACACAGGAAACAGCTATGACCATGATTACGCCAAGCGCGCAATTAACCCTCA
CTAAAGGGAACAAAAGCTGGAGCTGCAAGCTTAATGTAGTCTTATGCAATACTCTTGTAGTCTTGCAACA
TGGTAACGATGAGTTAGCAACATGCCTTACAAGGAGAGAAAAAGCACCGTGCATGCCGATTGGTGGAAGT
AAGGTGGTACGATCGTGCCTTATTAGGAAGGCAACAGACGGGTCTGACATGGATTGGACGAACCACTGAA
TTGCCGCATTGCAGAGATATTGTATTTAAGTGCCTAGCTCGATACATAAACGGGTCTCTCTGGTTAGACC
AGATCTGAGCCTGGGAGCTCTCTGGCTAACTAGGGAACCCACTGCTTAAGCCTCAATAAAGCTTGCCTTG
AGTGCTTCAAGTAGTGTGTGCCCGTCTGTTGTGTGACTCTGGTAACTAGAGATCCCTCAGACCCTTTTAG
TCAGTGTGGAAAATCTCTAGCAGTGGCGCCCGAACAGGGACTTGAAAGCGAAAGGGAAACCAGAGGAGCT
CTCTCGACGCAGGACTCGGCTTGCTGAAGCGCGCACGGCAAGAGGCGAGGGGCGGCGACTGGTGAGTACG
CCAAAAATTTTGACTAGCGGAGGCTAGAAGGAGAGAGATGGGTGCGAGAGCGTCAGTATTAAGCGGGGGA
GAATTAGATCGCGATGGGAAAAAATTCGGTTAAGGCCAGGGGGAAAGAAAAAATATAAATTAAAACATAT
AGTATGGGCAAGCAGGGAGCTAGAACGATTCGCAGTTAATCCTGGCCTGTTAGAAACATCAGAAGGCTGT
AGACAAATACTGGGACAGCTACAACCATCCCTTCAGACAGGATCAGAAGAACTTAGATCATTATATAATA
CAGTAGCAACCCTCTATTGTGTGCATCAAAGGATAGAGATAAAAGACACCAAGGAAGCTTTAGACAAGAT
AGAGGAAGAGCAAAACAAAAGTAAGACCACCGCACAGCAAGCGGCCGCTGATCTTCAGACCTGGAGGAGG
AGATATGAGGGACAATTGGAGAAGTGAATTATATAAATATAAAGTAGTAAAAATTGAACCATTAGGAGTA
GCACCCACCAAGGCAAAGAGAAGAGTGGTGCAGAGAGAAAAAAGAGCAGTGGGAATAGGAGCTTTGTTCC
TTGGGTTCTTGGGAGCAGCAGGAAGCACTATGGGCGCAGCGTCAATGACGCTGACGGTACAGGCCAGACA
ATTATTGTCTGGTATAGTGCAGCAGCAGAACAATTTGCTGAGGGCTATTGAGGCGCAACAGCATCTGTTG
CAACTCACAGTCTGGGGCATCAAGCAGCTCCAGGCAAGAATCCTGGCTGTGGAAAGATACCTAAAGGATC
AACAGCTCCTGGGGATTTGGGGTTGCTCTGGAAAACTCATTTGCACCACTGCTGTGCCTTGGAATGCTAG
TTGGAGTAATAAATCTCTGGAACAGATTTGGAATCACACGACCTGGATGGAGTGGGACAGAGAAATTAAC
AATTACACAAGCTTAATACACTCCTTAATTGAAGAATCGCAAAACCAGCAAGAAAAGAATGAACAAGAAT
TATTGGAATTAGATAAATGGGCAAGTTTGTGGAATTGGTTTAACATAACAAATTGGCTGTGGTATATAAA
ATTATTCATAATGATAGTAGGAGGCTTGGTAGGTTTAAGAATAGTTTTTGCTGTACTTTCTATAGTGAAT
AGAGTTAGGCAGGGATATTCACCATTATCGTTTCAGACCCACCTCCCAACCCCGAGGGGACCCGACAGGC
CCGAAGGAATAGAAGAAGAAGGTGGAGAGAGAGACAGAGACAGATCCATTCGATTAGTGAACGGATCTCG
ACGGTATCGGTTAACTTTTAAAAGAAAAGGGGGGATTGGGGGGTACAGTGCAGGGGAAAGAATAGTAGAC
ATAATAGCAACAGACATACAAACTAAAGAATTACAAAAACAAATTACAAAATTCAAAATTTTATCGTCCA
GTGTGGTGGAATTCTGCAGATATCACAACTTTGTATAGAAAAGTTGGCCTCCGCGCCGGGTTTTGGCGCC
TCCCGCGGGCGCCCCCCTCCTCACGGCGAGCGCTGCCACGTCAGACGAAGGGCGCAGCGAGCGTCCTGAT
CCTTCCGCCCGGACGCTCAGGACAGCGGCCCGCTGCTCATAAGACTCGGCCTTAGAACCCCAGTATCAGC
AGAAGGACATTTTAGGACGGGACTTGGGTGACTCTAGGGCACTGGTTTTCTTTCCAGAGAGCGGAACAGG
CGAGGAAAAGTAGTCCCTTCTCGGCGATTCTGCGGAGGGATCTCCGTGGGGCGGTGAACGCCGATGATTA
TATAAGGACGCGCCGGGTGTGGCACAGCTAGTTCCGTCGCAGCCGGGATTTGGGTCGCGGTTCTTGTTTG
TGGATCGCTGTGATCGTCACTTGGTGAGTAGCGGGCTGCTGGGCTGGCCGGGGCTTTCGTGGCCGCCGGG
CCGCTCGGTGGGACGGAAGCGTGTGGAGAGACCGCCAAGGGCTGTAGTCTGGGTCCGCGAGCAAGGTTGC
CCTGAACTGGGGGTTGGGGGGAGCGCAGCAAAATGGCGGCTGTTCCCGAGTCTTGAATGGAAGACGCTTG
TGAGGCGGGCTGTGAGGTCGTTGAAACAAGGTGGGGGGCATGGTGGGCGGCAAGAACCCAAGGTCTTGAG
GCCTTCGCTAATGCGGGAAAGCTCTTATTCGGGTGAGATGGGCTGGGGCACCATCTGGGGACCCTGACGT
GAAGTTTGTCACTGACTGGAGAACTCGGTTTGTCGTCTGTTGCGGGGGCGGCAGTTATGGCGGTGCCGTT
GGGCAGTGCACCCGTACCTTTGGGAGCGCGCGCCCTCGTCGTGTCGTGACGTCACCCGTTCTGTTGGCTT
ATAATGCAGGGTGGGGCCACCTGCCGGTAGGTGTGCGGTAGGCTTTTCTCCGTCGCAGGACGCAGGGTTC
GGGCCTAGGGTAGGCTCTCCTGAATCGACAGGCGCCGGACCTCTGGTGAGGGGAGGGATAAGTGAGGCGT
CAGTTTCTTTGGTCGGTTTTATGTACCTATCTTCTTAAGTAGCTGAAGCTCCGGTTTTGAACTATGCGCT
CGGGGTTGGCGAGTGTGTTTTGTGAAGTTTTTTAGGCACCTTTTGAAATGTAATCATTTGGGTCAATATG
TAATTTTCAGTGTTAGACTAGTAAATTGTCCGCTAAATTCTGGCCGTTTTTGGCTTTTTTGTTAGACGGC
CAACTTTTGTATACAAAGTGGGCCACCATGGGAATCCCGCTGCTGAACGCTAAACAGATTCTGGGACAGC
TGGACGGCGGGAGCGTGGCAGTCCTGCCTGTGGTCGACTCCACCAATCAGTACCTGCTGGATCGAATCGG
CGAGCTGAAGAGTGGGGATGCTTGCATTGCAGAATATCAGCAGGCAGGGAGAGGAAGCAGAGGGAGGAAA
TGGTTCTCTCCTTTTGGAGCTAACCTGTACCTGAGTATGTTTTGGCGCCTGAAGCGGGGACCAGCAGCAA
TCGGCCTGGGCCCGGTCATCGGAATTGTCATGGCAGAAGCGCTGCGAAAGCTGGGAGCAGACAAGGTGCG
AGTCAAATGGCCCAATGACCTGTATCTGCAGGATAGAAAGCTGGCAGGCATCCTGGTGGAGCTGGCCGGA
ATAACAGGCGATGCTGCACAGATCGTCATTGGCGCCGGGATTAACGTGGCTATGAGGCGCGTGGAGGAAA
GCGTGGTCAATCAGGGCTGGATCACACTGCAGGAAGCAGGGATTAACCTGGACAGGAATACTCTGGCCGC
TATGCTGATCCGAGAGCTGCGGGCAGCCCTGGAACTGTTCGAGCAGGAAGGCCTGGCTCCATATCTGTCA
CGGTGGGAGAAGCTGGATAACTTCATCAATAGACCCGTGAAGCTGATCATTGGGGACAAAGAGATTTTCG
GGATTAGCCGGGGGATTGATAAACAGGGAGCCCTGCTGCTGGAACAGGACGGAGTTATCAAACCCTGGAT
GGGCGGAGAAATCAGTCTGCGGTCTGCCGAAAAGGCTAGCGGCAAGCCCATCCCCAACCCCCTGCTGGGC
CTGGACAGCACCACAAGTTTGTACAAAAAAGCAGGCTCCACCATGTCGGCCCGGAAGCCATTGCCGACGG
TGAACGAGCGGGACACGGAAAATCATACATCTGTGGATGGATATACTGAACCACACATCCAGCCTACCAA
GTCGAGTAGCAGACAGAACATCCCCCGGTGTAGAAACTCCATTACGTCAGCAACAGATGAACAGCCTCAC
ATTGGAAATTACCGTTTACAAAAAACAATAGGGAAGGGAAATTTTGCCAAAGTCAAATTGGCAAGACACG
TTCTAACTGGTAGAGAGGTTGCTGTGAAAATAATAGACAAAACTCAGCTAAATCCTACCAGTCTACAAAA
GTTATTTCGAGAAGTACGAATAATGAAGATACTGAATCATCCTAATATAGTAAAATTGTTTGAAGTTATT
GAAACAGAGAAGACTCTCTATTTAGTCATGGAATACGCGAGTGGGGGTGAAGTATTTGATTACTTAGTTG
CCCATGGAAGAATGAAAGAGAAAGAGGCCCGTGCAAAATTTAGGCAGATTGTATCTGCTGTACAGTATTG
TCATCAAAAGTACATTGTTCACCGTGATCTTAAGGCTGAAAACCTTCTCCTTGATGGTGATATGAATATT
AAAATTGCTGACTTTGGTTTTAGTAATGAATTTACAGTTGGGAACAAATTGGACACATTTTGTGGAAGCC
CACCCTATGCTGCTCCCGAGCTTTTCCAAGGAAAGAAGTATGATGGGCCTGAAGTGGATGTGTGGAGTCT
GGGCGTCATTCTCTATACATTAGTCAGTGGCTCCTTGCCTTTCGATGGCCAGAATTTAAAGGAACTGCGA
GAGCGAGTTTTACGAGGGAAGTACCGTATTCCCTTCTATATGTCCACAGACTGTGAAAATCTTCTGAAGA
AATTATTAGTCCTGAATCCAATAAAGAGAGGCAGCTTGGAACAAATAATGAAAGATCGATGGATGAATGT
TGGTCATGAAGAGGAAGAACTAAAGCCATATACTGAGCCTGATCCGGATTTCAATGACACAAAAAGAATA
GACATTATGGTCACCATGGGCTTTGCACGAGATGAAATAAATGATGCCTTAATAAATCAGAAGTATGATG
AAGTTATGGCTACTTATATTCTTCTAGGTAGAAAACCACCTGAATTTGAAGGTGGTGAATCGTTATCCAG
TGGAAACTTGTGTCAGAGGTCCCGGCCCAGTAGTGACTTAAACAACAGCACTCTTCAGTCCCCTGCTCAC
CTGAAGGTCCAGAGAAGTATCTCAGCAAATCAGAAGCAGCGGCGTTTCAGTGATCATGCTGGTCCATCCA
TTCCTCCTGCTGTATCATATACCAAAAGACCTCAGGCTAACAGTGTGGAAAGTGAACAGAAAGAGGAGTG
GGACAAAGATGTGGCTCGAAAACTTGGCAGCACAACAGTTGGATCAAAAAGCGAGATGACTGCAAGCCCT
CTTGTAGGGCCAGAGAGGAAAAAATCTTCAACTATTCCAAGTAACAATGTGTATTCTGGAGGTAGCATGG
CAAGAAGGAATACATATGTCTGTGAAAGGACCACAGATCGATACGTAGCATTGCAGAATGGAAAAGACAG
CAGCCTTACGGAGATGTCTGTGAGTAGCATATCTTCTGCAGGCTCTTCTGTGGCCTCTGCTGTCCCCTCA
GCACGACCCCGCCACCAGAAGTCCATGTCCACTTCTGGTCATCCTATTAAAGTCACACTGCCAACCATTA
AAGACGGCTCTGAAGCTTACCGGCCTGGTACAACCCAGAGAGTGCCTGCTGCTTCCCCATCTGCTCACAG
TATTAGTACTGCGACTCCAGACCGGACCCGTTTTCCCCGAGGGAGCTCAAGCCGAAGCACTTTCCATGGT
GAACAGCTCCGGGAGCGACGCAGCGTTGCTTATAATGGGCCACCTGCTTCACCATCCCATGAAACGGGTG
CATTTGCACATGCCAGAAGGGGAACGTCAACTGGTATAATAAGCAAAATCACATCCAAATTTGTTCGCAG
GGATCCAAGTGAAGGCGAAGCCAGTGGCAGAACCGACACCTCAAGAAGTACATCAGGGGAACCAAAAGAA
AGAGACAAGGAAGAGGGTAAAGATTCTAAGCCGCGTTCTTTGCGGTTCACATGGAGTATGAAGACCACTA
GTTCAATGGACCCTAATGACATGATGAGAGAAATCCGAAAAGTGTTAGATGCAAATAACTGTGATTATGA
GCAAAAAGAGAGATTTTTGCTTTTCTGTGTCCATGGAGACGCTAGACAGGATAGCCTCGTGCAGTGGGAG
ATGGAAGTCTGCAAGTTGCCACGACTGTCACTTAATGGGGTTCGCTTCAAGCGAATATCTGGGACATCTA
TTACCTTTAAGAACATTGCATCAAAAATAGCAAATGAGCTTAAGCTGTAGGACCCAGCTTTCTTGTACAA
AGTGGTGATATCCAGCACAGTGGCGGCCGCTCGACAATCAACCTCTGGATTACAAAATTTGTGAAAGATT
GACTGGTATTCTTAACTATGTTGCTCCTTTTACGCTATGTGGATACGCTGCTTTAATGCCTTTGTATCAT
GCTATTGCTTCCCGTATGGCTTTCATTTTCTCCTCCTTGTATAAATCCTGGTTGCTGTCTCTTTATGAGG
AGTTGTGGCCCGTTGTCAGGCAACGTGGCGTGGTGTGCACTGTGTTTGCTGACGCAACCCCCACTGGTTG
GGGCATTGCCACCACCTGTCAGCTCCTTTCCGGGACTTTCGCTTTCCCCCTCCCTATTGCCACGGCGGAA
CTCATCGCCGCCTGCCTTGCCCGCTGCTGGACAGGGGCTCGGCTGTTGGGCACTGACAATTCCGTGGTGT
TGTCGGGGAAGCTGACGTCCTTTCCATGGCTGCTCGCCTGTGTTGCCACCTGGATTCTGCGCGGGACGTC
CTTCTGCTACGTCCCTTCGGCCCTCAATCCAGCGGACCTTCCTTCCCGCGGCCTGCTGCCGGCTCTGCGG
CCTCTTCCGCGTCTTCGCCTTCGCCCTCAGACGAGTCGGATCTCCCTTTGGGCCGCCTCCCCGCCTGGAA
TTCTACCGGGTAGGGGAGGCGCTTTTCCCAAGGCAGTCTGGAGCATGCGCTTTAGCAGCCCCGCTGGGCA
CTTGGCGCTACACAAGTGGCCTCTGGCCTCGCACACATTCCACATCCACCGGTAGGCGCCAACCGGCTCC
GTTCTTTGGTGGCCCCTTCGCGCCACCTTCTACTCCTCCCCTAGTCAGGAAGTTCCCCCCCGCCCCGCAG
CTCGCGTCGTGCAGGACGTGACAAATGGAAGTAGCACGTCTCACTAGTCTCGTGCAGATGGACAGCACCG
CTGAGCAATGGAAGCGGGTAGGCCTTTGGGGCAGCGGCCAATAGCAGCTTTGCTCCTTCGCTTTCTGGGC
TCAGAGGCTGGGAAGGGGTGGGTCCGGGGGCGGGCTCAGGGGC
